Addgene plasmid #196170: pEPYC1CB0595
Purpose: MoClo Level 1 luciferase reporter: MinSyn_308 reporter [MinSyn_308::TMV::LucF::flag::ocsT]
Depositing lab: Nicola Patron. Depositing organization: Earlham Institute. Publication: Tuning Plant Promoters Using a Simple Split Luciferase Method to Assess Transcription Factor-DNA Interactions. Cai YM, Witham S, Patron NJ. ACS Synth Biol. 2023 Nov 17;12(11):3482-3486. doi: 10.1021/acssynbio.3c00094. Epub 2023 Oct 19. PubMed 37856867.
Backbone
  Vector backbone: pICH47732
  Vector type: Synthetic Biology
Growth in bacteria
  Bacterial resistance: Ampicillin, 100 μg/mL
  Growth temperature: 37°C
  Growth strain: DH5alpha
  Copy number: High Copy
Gene/Insert
  Gene/Insert name: MinSyn_308 reporter [MinSyn_308::TMV::LucF::flag::ocsT]
  Species: Synthetic
  Cloning method: Restriction Enzyme; 5′ cloning site BsaI (destroyed during cloning); 3′ cloning site BsaI (destroyed during cloning)
Terms and licenses: Academic/Nonprofit Terms; Industry Terms: Not Available to Industry
Depositor comments: Please visit https://doi.org/10.1101/2023.02.13.528283 for bioRxiv preprint.
How to cite: pEPYC1CB0595 was a gift from Nicola Patron (Addgene plasmid # 196170 ; http://n2t.net/addgene:196170 ; RRID:Addgene_196170)
