[The description below was written by a language model from this plasmid's Addgene catalogue record and pLannotate feature annotations shown in this document.]
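Description:
pEPYC1CB0595 is a MoClo (Golden Gate modular cloning) Level 1 plant reporter construct assembled in the pICH47732 acceptor backbone, a binary-type vector of about 7 kb. The backbone carries both a high-copy ColE1/pUC-type origin for propagation in E. coli and the broad-host-range IncP oriV with its trfA replication initiator gene, which supports maintenance in Agrobacterium. Selection in bacteria is through the β-lactamase gene (AmpR) driven by its own promoter. Nopaline-type left and right T-DNA border repeats flank the cargo, so the transcription unit can be delivered to plant cells by Agrobacterium as well as used directly as plasmid DNA. The insert was assembled through BsaI sites that were destroyed during cloning, as is typical of Golden Gate assembly. A short annotated TetR fragment appears to be a backbone remnant.

The payload is a single synthetic transcription unit, MinSyn_308::TMV::LucF::flag::ocsT. MinSyn_308 is a minimal synthetic plant promoter. The feature table detects only three short, closely spaced matches to CaMV 35S promoter sequence in this region, suggesting repeated short elements, though the record does not describe the promoter's design in detail. Downstream lies the tobacco mosaic virus Ω 5' leader, a translational enhancer, followed by the firefly luciferase (luc+) coding sequence, a FLAG epitope tag named in the catalogue entry but not annotated in the feature table, and the octopine synthase terminator. The construct reads out MinSyn_308 activity as luminescence, and was deposited with work on tuning plant promoters and assessing transcription factor–DNA interactions using luciferase-based assays.
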