Features (pLannotate 1.2.2; 14 found; start..end, strand, type, name):
     42..66      +  misc_feature   RB T-DNA repeat: right border repeat from nopaline C58 T-DNA
    178..198     -  CDS            TetR (fragment): tetracycline resistance regulatory protein; tetR
    225..1370    -  CDS            trfA: TRFA_ECOLX - Experimental evidence at protein level: Swiss-Prot protein existence level 1. Also involved in plasmid copy number control, promoting intermolecular coupling of protein bound iterons at oriV, which inhibits replication initiation. From Escherichia coli.
   1706..2294    -  rep_origin     ori: high-copy-number ColE1/pMB1/pBR322/pUC origin of replication
   2465..3325    -  CDS            AmpR: β-lactamase; bla; confers resistance to ampicillin, carbenicillin, and related antibiotics
   3326..3430    -  promoter       AmpR promoter: bla
   3517..4148    -  rep_origin     oriV: incP origin of replication
   4240..4264    +  misc_feature   LB T-DNA repeat: left border repeat from nopaline C58 T-DNA
   4396..4413    +  promoter       CaMV 35S promoter (fragment): strong constitutive promoter from cauliflower mosaic virus
   4417..4435    +  promoter       CaMV 35S promoter (fragment): strong constitutive promoter from cauliflower mosaic virus
   4439..4457    +  promoter       CaMV 35S promoter (fragment): strong constitutive promoter from cauliflower mosaic virus
   4532..4587    +  misc_feature   TMV Ω: translational enhancer from the tobacco mosaic virus 5'-leader sequence (Gallie et al., 1988)
   4589..6238    +  CDS            luciferase: firefly luciferase; luc+; enhanced luc+ version of the luciferase gene
   6336..7043    +  terminator     OCS terminator: octopine synthase terminator
>Addgene plasmid #196170 | pEPYC1CB0595 | addgene full sequence | sequence record 386915 | Addgene NGS Result
GCAATTGTCTTCTGCACGAAGTGGTTTAAACTATCAGTGTTTGACAGGATATATTGGCGGGTAAACCTAA
GAGAAAAGAGCGTTTATTAGAATAATCGGATATTTAAAAGGGCGTGAAAAGGTTTATCCGTTCGTCCATT
TGTATGTGCATGCCAACCACAGGGTTCCCCAGATCAGGCGCTGGCTGCTGAACCCCCAGCCGGAACTGAC
CCCACAAGGCCCTAGCGTTTGCAATGCACCAGGTCATCATTGACCCAGGCGTGTTCCACCAGGCCGCTGC
CTCGCAACTCTTCGCAGGCTTCGCCGACCTGCTCGCGCCACTTCTTCACGCGGGTGGAATCCGATCCGCA
CATGAGGCGGAAGGTTTCCAGCTTGAGCGGGTACGGCTCCCGGTGCGAGCTGAAATAGTCGAACATCCGT
CGGGCCGTCGGCGACAGCTTGCGGTACTTCTCCCATATGAATTTCGTGTAGTGGTCGCCAGCAAACAGCA
CGACGATTTCCTCGTCGATCAGGACCTGGCAACGGGACGTTTTCTTGCCACGGTCCAGGACGCGGAAGCG
GTGCAGCAGCGACACCGATTCCAGGTGCCCAACGCGGTCGGACGTGAAGCCCATCGCCGTCGCCTGTAGG
CGCGACAGGCATTCCTCGGCCTTCGTGTAATACCGGCCATTGATCGACCAGCCCAGGTCCTGGCAAAGCT
CGTAGAACGTGAAGGTGATCGGCTCGCCGATAGGGGTGCGCTTCGCGTACTCCAACACCTGCTGCCACAC
CAGTTCGTCATCGTCGGCCCGCAGCTCGACGCCGGTGTAGGTGATCTTCACGTCCTTGTTGACGTGGAAA
ATGACCTTGTTTTGCAGCGCCTCGCGCGGGATTTTCTTGTTGCGCGTGGTGAACAGGGCAGAGCGGGCCG
TGTCGTTTGGCATCGCTCGCATCGTGTCCGGCCACGGCGCAATATCGAACAAGGAAAGCTGCATTTCCTT
GATCTGCTGCTTCGTGTGTTTCAGCAACGCGGCCTGCTTGGCCTCGCTGACCTGTTTTGCCAGGTCCTCG
CCGGCGGTTTTTCGCTTCTTGGTCGTCATAGTTCCTCGCGTGTCGATGGTCATCGACTTCGCCAAACCTG
CCGCCTCCTGTTCAAGACGACGCGAACGCTCCACGGCGGCCGATGGCGCGGGCAGGGCAGGGGGAGCCAG
TTGCACGCTGTCGCGCTCGATCTTGGCCGTAGCTTGCTGGACCATCGAGCCGACGGACTGGAAGGTTTCG
CGGGGCGCACGCATGACGGTGCGGCTTGCGATGGTTTCGGCATCCTCGGCGGAAAACCCCGCGTCGATCA
GTTCTTGCCTGTATGCCTTCCGGTCAAACGTCCGATTCATTCACCCTCCTTGCGGGATTGCCCCGACTCA
CGCCGGGGCAATGTGCCCTTATTCCTGATTTGACCCGCCTGGTGCCTTGGTGTCCAGATAATCCACCTTA
TCGGCAATGAAGTCGGTCCCGTAGACCGTCTGGCCGTCCTTCTCGTACTTGGTATTCCGAATCTTGCCCT
GCACGAATACCAGCGACCCCTTGCCCAAATACTTGCCGTGGGCCTCGGCCTGAGAGCCAAAACACTTGAT
GCGGAAGAAGTCGGTGCGCTCCTGCTTGTCGCCGGCATCGTTGCGCCACATCTAGGATCTGCCAGGAACC
GTAAAAAGGCCGCGTTGCTGGCGTTTTTCCATAGGCTCCGCCCCCCTGACGAGCATCACAAAAATCGACG
CTCAAGTCAGAGGTGGCGAAACCCGACAGGACTATAAAGATACCAGGCGTTTCCCCCTGGAAGCTCCCTC
GTGCGCTCTCCTGTTCCGACCCTGCCGCTTACCGGATACCTGTCCGCCTTTCTCCCTTCGGGAAGCGTGG
CGCTTTCTCATAGCTCACGCTGTAGGTATCTCAGTTCGGTGTAGGTCGTTCGCTCCAAGCTGGGCTGTGT
GCACGAACCCCCCGTTCAGCCCGACCGCTGCGCCTTATCCGGTAACTATCGTCTTGAGTCCAACCCGGTA
AGACACGACTTATCGCCACTGGCAGCAGCCACTGGTAACAGGATTAGCAGAGCGAGGTATGTAGGCGGTG
CTACAGAGTTCTTGAAGTGGTGGCCTAACTACGGCTACACTAGAAGAACAGTATTTGGTATCTGCGCTCT
GCTGAAGCCAGTTACCTTCGGAAAAAGAGTTGGTAGCTCTTGATCCGGCAAACAAACCACCGCTGGTAGC
GGTGGTTTTTTTGTTTGCAAGCAGCAGATTACGCGCAGAAAAAAAGGATCTCAAGAAGATCCTTTGATCT
TTTCTACGGGGTCTGACGCTCAGTGGAACGAAAACTCACGTTAAGGGATTTTGGTCATGAGATTATCAAA
AAGGATCTTCACCTAGATCCTTTTAAATTAAAAATGAAGTTTTAAATCAATCTAAAGTATATATGAGTAA
ACTTGGTCTGACAGTTACCAATGCTTAATCAGTGAGGCACCTATCTCAGCGATCTGTCTATTTCGTTCAT
CCATAGTTGCCTGACTCCCCGTCGTGTAGATAACTACGATACGGGAGGGCTTACCATCTGGCCCCAGTGC
TGCAATGATACCGCGAGAACCACGCTCACCGGCTCCAGATTTATCAGCAATAAACCAGCCAGCCGGAAGG
GCCGAGCGCAGAAGTGGTCCTGCAACTTTATCCGCCTCCATCCAGTCTATTAATTGTTGCCGGGAAGCTA
GAGTAAGTAGTTCGCCAGTTAATAGTTTGCGCAACGTTGTTGCCATTGCTACAGGCATCGTGGTGTCACG
CTCGTCGTTTGGTATGGCTTCATTCAGCTCCGGTTCCCAACGATCAAGGCGAGTTACATGATCCCCCATG
TTGTGCAAAAAAGCGGTTAGCTCCTTCGGTCCTCCGATCGTTGTCAGAAGTAAGTTGGCCGCAGTGTTAT
CACTCATGGTTATGGCAGCACTGCATAATTCTCTTACTGTCATGCCATCCGTAAGATGCTTTTCTGTGAC
TGGTGAGTACTCAACCAAGTCATTCTGAGAATAGTGTATGCGGCGACCGAGTTGCTCTTGCCCGGCGTCA
ATACGGGATAATACCGCGCCACATAGCAGAACTTTAAAAGTGCTCATCATTGGAAAACGTTCTTCGGGGC
GAAAACTCTCAAGGATCTTACCGCTGTTGAGATCCAGTTCGATGTAACCCACTCGTGCACCCAACTGATC
TTCAGCATCTTTTACTTTCACCAGCGTTTCTGGGTGAGCAAAAACAGGAAGGCAAAATGCCGCAAAAAAG
GGAATAAGGGCGACACGGAAATGTTGAATACTCATACTCTTCCTTTTTCAATATTATTGAAGCATTTATC
AAGGTTATTGTCTCATGAGCGGATACATATTTGAATGTATTTAGAAAAATAAACAAATAGGGGTTCCGCG
CACGAATTGGCCAGCGCTGCCATTTTTGGGGTGAGGCCGTTCGCGGCCGAGGGGCGCAGCCCCTGGGGGG
ATGGGAGGCCCGCGTTAGCGGGCCGGGAGGGTTCGAGAAGGGGGGGCACCCCCCTTCGGCGTGCGCGGTC
ACGCGCACAGGGCGCAGCCCTGGTTAAAAACAAGGTTTATAAATATTGGTTTAAAAGCAGGTTAAAAGAC
AGGTTAGCGGTGGCCGAAAAACGGGCGGAAACCCTTGCAAATGCTGGATTTTCTGCCTGTGGACAGCCCC
TCAAATGTCAATAGGTGCGCCCCTCATCTGTCAGCACTCTGCCCCTCAAGTGTCAAGGATCGCGCCCCTC
ATCTGTCAGTAGTCGCGCCCCTCAAGTGTCAATACCGCAGGGCACTTATCCCCAGGCTTGTCCACATCAT
CTGTGGGAAACTCGCGTAAAATCAGGCGTTTTCGCCGATTTGCGAGGCTGGCCAGCTCCACGTCGCCGGC
CGAAATCGAGCCTGCCCCTCATCTGTCAACGCCGCGCCGGGTGAGTCGGCCCCTCAAGTGTCAACGTCCG
CCCCTCATCTGTCAGTGAGGGCCAAGTTTTCCGCGAGGTATCCACAACGCCGGCGGCCGCGGTGTCTCGC
ACACGGCTTCGACGGCGTTTCTGGCGCGTTTGCAGGGCCATAGACGGCCGCCAGCCCAGCGGCGAGGGCA
ACCAGCCCGGTGAGCGTCGCAAAGGAGATCCTGATCTGACTGATGGGCTGCCTGTATCGAGTGGTGATTT
TGTGCCGAGCTGCCGGTCGGGGAGCTGTTGGCTGGCTGGTGGCAGGATATATTGTGGTGTAAACAAATTG
ACGCTTAGACAACTTAATAACACATTGCGGACGTTTTTAATGTACTGGGGTGGATGCAGTGGGCCCCACT
CTGTGAAGACAATGCCGAATTCGGATCCGGAGGGAGGCGTGTCGTTTTAGTGAGGCTGACGTAAGGGATG
ACGTAAACTGACGTAAGGGATGACGTAAACTGACGTAAGGGATGACGTAAACTATATAAGGTTTTGCTAT
TCATTGAAAGCAGTAGTGACTGATTTGTATATAATGTACTGTATTTTTACAACAATTACCAACAACAACA
AACAACAAACAACATTACAATTACTATTTACAATTACAATGGAGGACGCCAAAAACATAAAGAAAGGCCC
GGCGCCATTCTATCCGCTGGAAGATGGAACCGCTGGAGAGCAACTGCATAAGGCTATGAAGAGATACGCC
CTGGTTCCTGGAACAATTGCTTTTACAGATGCACATATCGAGGTGGACATCACTTACGCTGAGTACTTCG
AAATGTCCGTTCGGTTGGCAGAAGCTATGAAACGATATGGGCTGAATACAAATCACAGAATCGTCGTATG
CAGTGAAAACTCTCTTCAATTCTTTATGCCGGTGTTGGGCGCGTTATTTATCGGAGTTGCAGTTGCGCCC
GCGAACGACATTTATAATGAACGTGAATTGCTCAACAGTATGGGCATTTCGCAGCCTACCGTGGTGTTCG
TTTCCAAAAAGGGGTTGCAAAAAATTTTGAACGTGCAAAAAAAGCTCCCAATCATCCAAAAAATTATTAT
CATGGATTCTAAAACGGATTACCAGGGATTTCAGTCGATGTACACGTTCGTCACATCTCATCTACCTCCC
GGTTTTAATGAATACGATTTTGTGCCAGAGTCCTTCGATAGGGACAAGACAATTGCACTGATCATGAACT
CCTCTGGATCTACTGGTCTGCCTAAAGGTGTCGCTCTGCCTCATAGAACTGCCTGCGTGAGATTCTCGCA
TGCCAGAGATCCTATTTTTGGCAATCAAATCATTCCGGATACTGCGATTTTAAGTGTTGTTCCATTCCAT
CACGGTTTTGGAATGTTTACTACACTCGGATATTTGATATGTGGATTTCGAGTCGTCTTAATGTATAGAT
TTGAAGAAGAACTGTTTCTGAGGAGCCTTCAGGATTACAAGATTCAAAGTGCGCTGCTGGTGCCAACCCT
ATTCTCCTTCTTCGCCAAAAGCACTCTGATTGACAAATACGATTTATCTAATTTACACGAAATTGCTTCT
GGTGGCGCTCCCCTCTCTAAGGAAGTCGGGGAAGCGGTTGCCAAGAGGTTCCATCTGCCAGGTATCAGGC
AAGGATATGGGCTCACTGAGACTACATCAGCTATTCTGATTACACCCGAGGGGGATGATAAACCGGGCGC
GGTCGGTAAAGTTGTTCCATTTTTTGAAGCGAAGGTTGTGGATCTGGATACCGGGAAAACGCTGGGCGTT
AATCAAAGAGGCGAACTGTGTGTGAGAGGTCCTATGATTATGTCCGGTTATGTAAACAATCCGGAAGCGA
CCAACGCCTTGATTGACAAGGATGGATGGCTACATTCTGGAGACATAGCTTACTGGGACGAGGACGAACA
CTTCTTCATCGTTGACCGCCTGAAGTCTCTGATTAAGTACAAAGGCTATCAGGTGGCTCCCGCTGAATTG
GAATCCATCTTGCTCCAACACCCCAACATCTTCGACGCAGGTGTCGCAGGTCTGCCCGACGATGACGCCG
GTGAACTTCCCGCCGCCGTTGTTGTTTTGGAGCACGGAAAGACGATGACGGAAAAAGAGATCGTGGATTA
CGTCGCCAGTCAAGTAACAACCGCGAAAAAGTTGCGCGGAGGAGTTGTGTTTGTGGACGAAGTACCGAAA
GGTCTTACCGGAAAACTCGACGCAAGAAAAATCAGAGAGATCCTCATAAAGGCCAAGAAGGGCGGAAAGA
TCGCCGTGGGTTCGGATTATAAGGACCATGACGGAGACTATAAGGACCATGACCTCGACGCTGCAGCAGC
GGATTATAAGGACGATGACGATAAGTGAGCTTGTCCTGCTTTAATGAGATATGCGAGAAGCCTATGATCG
CATGATATTTGCTTTCAATTCTGTTGTGCACGTTGTAAAAAACCTGAGCATGTGTAGCTCAGATCCTTAC
CGCCGGTTTCGGTTCATTCTAATGAATATATCACCCGTTACTATCGTATTTTTATGAATAATATTCTCCG
TTCAATTTACTGATTGTACCCTACTACTTATATGTACAATATTAAAATGAAAACAATATATTGTGCTGAA
TAGGTTTATAGCGACATCTATGATAGAGCGCCACAATAACAAACAATTGCGTTTTATTATTACAAATCCA
ATTTTAAAAAAAGCGGCAGAACCGGTCAAACCTAAAAGACTGATTACATAAATCTTATTCAAATTTCAAA
AGTGCCCCAGGGGCTAGTATCTACGACACACCGAGCGGCGAACTAATAACGCTCACTGAAGGGAACTCCG
GTTCCCCGCCGGCGCGCATGGGTGAGATTCCTTGAAGTTGAGTATTGGCCGTCCGCTCTACCGAAAGTTA
CGGGCACCATTCAACCCGGTCCAGCACGGCGGCCGGGTAACCGACTTGCTGCCCCGAGAATTATGCAGCA
TTTTTTTGGTGTATGTGGGCCCCAAATGAAGTGCAGGTCAAACCTTGACAGTGACGACAAATCGTTGGGC
GGGTCCAGGGCGAATTTTGCGACAACATGTCGAGGCTCAGCAGGACCGCT
